>Addgene plasmid #229618 | MSCV-FoxP3-A372S-IRES-Thy1.1 | addgene full sequence | sequence record 457333 | Addgene NGS Result
TCAGCAGTTTCTAGAGAACCATCAGATGTTTCCAGGGTGCCCCAAGGACCTGAAATGACCCTGTGCCTTA
TTTGAACTAACCAATCAGTTCGCTTCTCGCTTCTGTTCGCGCGCTTCTGCTCCCCGAGCTCAATAAAAGA
GCCCACAACCCCTCACTCGGCGCGCCAGTCCTCCGATAGACTGCGTCGCCCGGGTACCCGTGTATCCAAT
AAACCCTCTTGCAGTTGCATCCGACTTGTGGTCTCGCTGTTCCTTGGGAGGGTCTCCTCTGAGTGATTGA
CTACCCGTCAGCGGGGGTCTTTCATGGGTAACAGTTTCTTGAAGTTGGAGAACAACATTCTGAGGGTAGG
AGTCGAATATTAAGTAATCCTGACTCAATTAGCCACTGTTTTGAATCCACATACTCCAATACTCCTGAAA
TAGTTCATTATGGACAGCGCAGAAAGAGCTGGGGAGAATTGTGAAATTGTTATCCGCTCACAATTCCACA
CAACATACGAGCCGGAAGCATAAAGTGTAAAGCCTGGGGTGCCTAATGAGTGAGCTAACTCACATTAATT
GCGTTGCGCTCACTGCCCGCTTTCCAGTCGGGAAACCTGTCGTGCCAGCTGCATTAATGAATCGGCCAAC
GCGCGGGGAGAGGCGGTTTGCGTATTGGGCGCTCTTCCGCTTCCTCGCTCACTGACTCGCTGCGCTCGGT
CGTTCGGCTGCGGCGAGCGGTATCAGCTCACTCAAAGGCGGTAATACGGTTATCCACAGAATCAGGGGAT
AACGCAGGAAAGAACATGTGAGCAAAAGGCCAGCAAAAGGCCAGGAACCGTAAAAAGGCCGCGTTGCTGG
CGTTTTTCCATAGGCTCCGCCCCCCTGACGAGCATCACAAAAATCGACGCTCAAGTCAGAGGTGGCGAAA
CCCGACAGGACTATAAAGATACCAGGCGTTTCCCCCTGGAAGCTCCCTCGTGCGCTCTCCTGTTCCGACC
CTGCCGCTTACCGGATACCTGTCCGCCTTTCTCCCTTCGGGAAGCGTGGCGCTTTCTCATAGCTCACGCT
GTAGGTATCTCAGTTCGGTGTAGGTCGTTCGCTCCAAGCTGGGCTGTGTGCACGAACCCCCCGTTCAGCC
CGACCGCTGCGCCTTATCCGGTAACTATCGTCTTGAGTCCAACCCGGTAAGACACGACTTATCGCCACTG
GCAGCAGCCACTGGTAACAGGATTAGCAGAGCGAGGTATGTAGGCGGTGCTACAGAGTTCTTGAAGTGGT
GGCCTAACTACGGCTACACTAGAAGAACAGTATTTGGTATCTGCGCTCTGCTGAAGCCAGTTACCTTCGG
AAAAAGAGTTGGTAGCTCTTGATCCGGCAAACAAACCACCGCTGGTAGCGGTGGTTTTTTTGTTTGCAAG
CAGCAGATTACGCGCAGAAAAAAAGGATCTCAAGAAGATCCTTTGATCTTTTCTACGGGGTCTGACGCTC
AGTGGAACGAAAACTCACGTTAAGGGATTTTGGTCATGAGATTATCAAAAAGGATCTTCACCTAGATCCT
TTTAAATTAAAAATGAAGTTTTAAATCAATCTAAAGTATATATGAGTAAACTTGGTCTGACAGTTACCAA
TGCTTAATCAGTGAGGCACCTATCTCAGCGATCTGTCTATTTCGTTCATCCATAGTTGCCTGACTCCCCG
TCGTGTAGATAACTACGATACGGGAGGGCTTACCATCTGGCCCCAGTGCTGCAATGATACCGCGAGACCC
ACGCTCACCGGCTCCAGATTTATCAGCAATAAACCAGCCAGCCGGAAGGGCCGAGCGCAGAAGTGGTCCT
GCAACTTTATCCGCCTCCATCCAGTCTATTAATTGTTGCCGGGAAGCTAGAGTAAGTAGTTCGCCAGTTA
ATAGTTTGCGCAACGTTGTTGCCATTGCTACAGGCATCGTGGTGTCACGCTCGTCGTTTGGTATGGCTTC
ATTCAGCTCCGGTTCCCAACGATCAAGGCGAGTTACATGATCCCCCATGTTGTGCAAAAAAGCGGTTAGC
TCCTTCGGTCCTCCGATCGTTGTCAGAAGTAAGTTGGCCGCAGTGTTATCACTCATGGTTATGGCAGCAC
TGCATAATTCTCTTACTGTCATGCCATCCGTAAGATGCTTTTCTGTGACTGGTGAGTACTCAACCAAGTC
ATTCTGAGAATAGTGTATGCGGCGACCGAGTTGCTCTTGCCCGGCGTCAATACGGGATAATACCGCGCCA
CATAGCAGAACTTTAAAAGTGCTCATCATTGGAAAACGTTCTTCGGGGCGAAAACTCTCAAGGATCTTAC
CGCTGTTGAGATCCAGTTCGATGTAACCCACTCGTGCACCCAACTGATCTTCAGCATCTTTTACTTTCAC
CAGCGTTTCTGGGTGAGCAAAAACAGGAAGGCAAAATGCCGCAAAAAAGGGAATAAGGGCGACACGGAAA
TGTTGAATACTCATACTCTTCCTTTTTCAATATTATTGAAGCATTTATCAGGGTTATTGTCTCATGAGCG
GATACATATTTGAATGTATTTAGAAAAATAAACAAATAGGGGTTCCGCGCACATTTCCCCGAAAAGTGCC
ACCTGACGTCTAAGAAACCATTATTATCATGACATTAACCTATAAAAATAGGCGTATCACGAGGCCCTTT
CGTCTCGCGCGTTTCGGTGATGACGGTGAAAACCTCTGACACATGCAGCTCCCGGAGACGGTCACAGCTT
GTCTGTAAGCGGATGCCGGGAGCAGACAAGCCCGTCAGGGCGCGTCAGCGGGTGTTGGCGGGTGTCGGGG
CTGGCTTAACTATGCGGCATCAGAGCAGATTGTACTGAGAGTGCACCATATGCGGTGTGAAATACCGCAC
AGATGCGTAAGGAGAAAATACCGCATCAGGCGCCATTCGCCATTCAGGCTGCGCAACTGTTGGGAAGGGC
GATCGGTGCGGGCCTCTTCGCTATTACGCCAGCTGGCGAAAGGGGGATGTGCTGCAAGGCGATTAAGTTG
GGTAACGCCAGGGTTTTCCCAGTCACGACGTTGTAAAACGACGGCGCAAGGAATGGTGCATGCAAGGAGA
TGGCGCCCAACAGTCCCCCGGCCACGGGGCCTGCCACCATACCCACGCCGAAACAAGCGCTCATGAGCCC
GAAGTGGCGAGCCCGATCTTCCCCATCGGTGATGTCGGCGATATAGGCGCCAGCAACCGCACCTGTGGCG
CCGGTGATGCCGGCCACGATGCGTCCGGCGTAGAGGCGATTAGTCCAATTTGTTAAAGACAGGATATCAG
TGGTCCAGGCTCTAGTTTTGACTCAACAATATCACCAGCTGAAGCCTATAGAGTACGAGCCATAGATAAA
ATAAAAGATTTTATTTAGTCTCCAGAAAAAGGGGGGAATGAAAGACCCCACCTGTAGGTTTGGCAAGCTA
GCTTAAGTAACGCCATTTTGCAAGGCATGGAAAATACATAACTGAGAATAGAGAAGTTCAGATCAAGGTT
AGGAACAGAGAGACAGCAGAATATGGGCCAAACAGGATATCTGTGGTAAGCAGTTCCTGCCCCGGCTCAG
GGCCAAGAACAGATGGTCCCCAGATGCGGTCCCGCCCTCAGCAGTTTCTAGAGAACCATCAGATGTTTCC
AGGGTGCCCCAAGGACCTGAAATGACCCTGTGCCTTATTTGAACTAACCAATCAGTTCGCTTCTCGCTTC
TGTTCGCGCGCTTCTGCTCCCCGAGCTCAATAAAAGAGCCCACAACCCCTCACTCGGCGCGCCAGTCCTC
CGATAGACTGCGTCGCCCGGGTACCCGTATTCCCAATAAAGCCTCTTGCTGTTTGCATCCGAATCGTGGA
CTCGCTGATCCTTGGGAGGGTCTCCTCAGATTGATTGACTGCCCACCTCGGGGGTCTTTCATTTGGAGGT
TCCACCGAGATTTGGAGACCCCTGCCCAGGGACCACCGACCCCCCCGCCGGGAGGTAAGCTGGCCAGCGG
TCGTTTCGTGTCTGTCTCTGTCTTTGTGCGTGTTTGTGCCGGCATCTAATGTTTGCGCCTGCGTCTGTAC
TAGTTAGCTAACTAGCTCTGTATCTGGCGGACCCGTGGTGGAACTGACGAGTTCTGAACACCCGGCCGCA
ACCCTGGGAGACGTCCCAGGGACTTTGGGGGCCGTTTTTGTGGCCCGACCTGAGGAAGGGAGTCGATGTG
GAATCCGACCCCGTCAGGATATGTGGTTCTGGTAGGAGACGAGAACCTAAAACAGTTCCCGCCTCCGTCT
GAATTTTTGCTTTCGGTTTGGAACCGAAGCCGCGCGTCTTGTCTGCTGCAGCGCTGCAGCATCGTTCTGT
GTTGTCTCTGTCTGACTGTGTTTCTGTATTTGTCTGAAAATTAGGGCCAGACTGTTACCACTCCCTTAAG
TTTGACCTTAGGTCACTGGAAAGATGTCGAGCGGATCGCTCACAACCAGTCGGTAGATGTCAAGAAGAGA
CGTTGGGTTACCTTCTGCTCTGCAGAATGGCCAACCTTTAACGTCGGATGGCCGCGAGACGGCACCTTTA
ACCGAGACCTCATCACCCAGGTTAAGATCAAGGTCTTTTCACCTGGCCCGCATGGACACCCAGACCAGGT
CCCCTACATCGTGACCTGGGAAGCCTTGGCTTTTGACCCCCCTCCCTGGGTCAAGCCCTTTGTACACCCT
AAGCCTCCGCCTCCTCTTCCTCCATCCGCCCCGTCTCTCCCCCTTGAACCTCCTCGTTCGACCCCGCCTC
GATCCTCCCTTTATCCAGCCCTCACTCCTTCTCTAGGCGCCGGAATTAGATCTATGGCGTACCCATACGA
TGTTCCAGATTACGCTGGATCTCCCAACCCTAGGCCAGCCAAGCCTATGGCTCCTTCCTTGGCCCTTGGC
CCATCCCCAGGAGTCTTGCCAAGCTGGAAGACTGCACCCAAGGGCTCAGAACTTCTAGGGACCAGGGGCT
CTGGGGGACCCTTCCAAGGTCGGGACCTGCGAAGTGGGGCCCACACCTCTTCTTCCTTGAACCCCCTGCC
ACCATCCCAGCTGCAGCTGCCTACAGTGCCCCTAGTCATGGTGGCACCGTCTGGGGCCCGACTAGGTCCC
TCACCCCACCTACAGGCCCTTCTCCAGGACAGACCACACTTCATGCATCAGCTCTCCACTGTGGATGCCC
ATGCCCAGACCCCTGTGCTCCAAGTGCGTCCACTGGACAACCCAGCCATGATCAGCCTCCCACCACCTTC
TGCTGCCACTGGGGTCTTCTCCCTCAAGGCCCGGCCTGGCCTGCCACCTGGGATCAATGTGGCCAGTCTG
GAATGGGTGTCCAGGGAGCCAGCTCTACTCTGCACCTTCCCACGCTCGGGTACACCCAGGAAAGACAGCA
ACCTTTTGGCTGCACCCCAAGGATCCTACCCACTGCTGGCAAATGGAGTCTGCAAGTGGCCTGGTTGTGA
GAAGGTCTTCGAGGAGCCAGAAGAGTTTCTCAAGCACTGCCAAGCAGATCATCTCCTGGATGAGAAAGGC
AAGGCCCAGTGCCTCCTCCAGAGAGAAGTGGTGCAGTCTCTGGAGCAGCAGCTGGAGCTGGAAAAGGAGA
AGCTGGGAGCTATGCAGGCCCACCTGGCTGGGAAGATGGCGCTGGCCAAGGCTCCATCTGTGGCCTCAAT
GGACAAGAGCTCTTGCTGCATCGTAGCCACCAGTACTCAGGGCAGTGTGCTCCCGGCCTGGTCTGCTCCT
CGGGAGGCTCCAGACGGCGGCCTGTTTGCAGTGCGGAGGCACCTCTGGGGAAGCCATGGCAATAGTTCCT
TCCCAGAGTTCTTCCACAACATGGACTACTTCAAGTACCACAATATGCGACCCCCTTTCACCTATGCCAC
CCTTATCCGATGGGCCATCCTGGAAGCCCCGGAGAGGCAGAGGACACTCAATGAAATCTACCATTGGTTT
ACTCGCATGTTCTCCTACTTCAGAAACCACCCCGCCACCTGGAAGAATGCCATCCGCCACAACCTGAGCC
TGCACAAGTGCTTTGTGCGAGTGGAGAGCGAGAAGGGAGCAGTGTGGACCGTAGATGAATTTGAGTTTCG
CAAGAAGAGGAGCCAACGCCCCAACAAGTGCTCCAATCCCTGCCCTTGAGTCGACTGGATCCGGTACCGA
ATTCGCGGCCGCACTCGAGATATCTAGACCCAGCTTTCTTGTACAAAGTGGTTCGATGACGGTATCGATA
AGCTTGATATCGAATTCCGCCCCCCCCCCTAACGTTACTGGCCGAAGCCGCTTGGAATAAGGCCGGTGTG
CGTTTGTCTATATGTTATTTTCCACCATATTGCCGTCTTTTGGCAATGTGAGGGCCCGGAAACCTGGCCC
TGTCTTCTTGACGAGCATTCCTAGGGGTCTTTCCCCTCTCGCCAAAGGAATGCAAGGTCTGTTGAATGTC
GTGAAGGAAGCAGTTCCTCTGGAAGCTTCTTGAAGACAAACAACGTCTGTAGCGACCCTTTGCAGGCAGC
GGAACCCCCCACCTGGCGACAGGTGCCTCTGCGGCCAAAAGCCACGTGTATAAGATACACCTGCAAAGGC
GGCACAACCCCAGTGCCACGTTGTGAGTTGGATAGTTGTGGAAAGAGTCAAATGGCTCTCCTCAAGCGTA
TTCAACAAGGGGCTGAAGGATGCCCAGAAGGTACCCCATTGTATGGGATCTGATCTGGGGCCTCGGTGCA
CATGCTTTACATGTGTTTAGTCGAGGTTAAAAAAACGTCTAGGCCCCCCGAACCACGGGGACGTGGTTTT
CCTTTGAAAAACACGATGATAATATGGCCACAACCATGGGTCTTTTCTGCAGTCACCGTCCTCGAGGCAC
CATGAACCCAGCCATCAGCGTCGCTCTCCTGCTCTCAGTCTTGCAGGTGTCCCGAGGGCAGAAGGTGACC
AGCCTGACAGCCTGCCTGGTGAACCAAAACCTTCGCCTGGACTGCCGCCATGAGAATAACACCAAGGATA
ACTCCATCCAGCATGAGTTCAGCCTGACCCGAGAGAAGAGGAAGCACGTGCTCTCAGGCACCCTTGGGAT
ACCCGAGCACACGTACCGCTCCCGCGTCACCCTCTCCAACCAGCCCTATATCAAGGTCCTTACCCTAGCC
AACTTCACCACCAAGGATGAGGGCGACTACTTTTGTGAGCTTCGCGTCTCGGGCGCGAATCCCATGAGCT
CCAATAAAAGTATCAGTGTGTATAGAGACAAGCTGGTCAAGTGTGGCGGCATAAGCCTGCTGGTTCAGAA
CACATCCTGGATGCTGCTGCTGCTGCTTTCCCTCTCCCTCCTCCAAGCCCTGGACTTCATTTCTCTGTGA
CGCGTAGAATTCGATAAAATAAAAGATTTTATTTAGTCTCCAGAAAAAGGGGGGAATGAAAGACCCCACC
TGTAGGTTTGGCAAGCTAGCTTAAGTAACGCCATTTTGCAAGGCATGGAAAATACATAACTGAGAATAGA
GAAGTTCAGATCAAGGTTAGGAACAGAGAGACAGCAGAATATGGGCCAAACAGGATATCTGTGGTAAGCA
GTTCCTGCCCCGGCTCAGGGCCAAGAACAGATGGTCCCCAGATGCGGTCCCGCCC
Features (pLannotate 1.2.2; 23 found; start..end, strand, type, name):
    467..483     -  protein_bind   lac operator: The lac repressor binds to the lac operator to inhibit transcription in E. coli. This inhibition can be relieved by adding lactose or isopropyl-β-D-thiogalactopyranoside (IPTG). lac repressor encoded by lacI
    491..521     -  promoter       lac promoter: promoter for the E. coli lac operon
    536..557     -  protein_bind   CAP binding site: CAP binding activates transcription in the presence of cAMP. E. coli catabolite activator protein
    570..662     -  CDS            lacI (fragment): lac repressor; lacI; The lac repressor binds to the lac operator to inhibit transcription in E. coli. This inhibition can be relieved by adding lactose or isopropyl-β-D-thiogalactopyranoside (IPTG).
    845..1433    -  rep_origin     ori: high-copy-number ColE1/pMB1/pBR322/pUC origin of replication
   1604..2464    -  CDS            AmpR: β-lactamase; bla; confers resistance to ampicillin, carbenicillin, and related antibiotics
   2465..2569    -  promoter       AmpR promoter: bla
   2664..2699    +  CDS            rop (fragment): Rop protein, which maintains plasmids at low copy number; rop
   2801..2900    +  misc_feature   bom (fragment): basis of mobility region from pBR322
   2906..3055    -  CDS            lacZα (fragment): LacZα fragment of β-galactosidase; lacZ fragment
   3055..3256    -  CDS            TcR (fragment): tetracycline efflux protein; tet; confers resistance to tetracycline
   3257..3355    +  CDS            env (fragment): murine leukemia virus gPr80 envelope polyprotein precursor; env; proteolytically cleaved into gp70SU and p15TM subunits
   3397..3913    +  LTR            5' LTR: 5' long terminal repeat from murine embryonic stem cell virus
   3977..4318    +  misc_feature   MESV Ψ: packaging signal of murine embryonic stem cell virus
   4385..4801    +  CDS            gag (truncated): truncated Moloney murine leukemia virus (MMLV) gag gene lacking the start codon
   4820..4846    +  CDS            3xHA (fragment): three tandem HA epitope tags
   4853..6136    +  CDS            Foxp3: FOXP3_MOUSE - Experimental evidence at protein level: Swiss-Prot protein existence level 1. Transcriptional regulator which is crucial for the development and inhibitory function of regulatory T-cells (Treg). Plays an essential role in maintaining homeostasis of the immune system by allowing the acquisition of full suppressive function and stability of the Treg lineage, and by directly modulating the expansion and function of conventional T-cells. Can act either as a transcriptional repressor or a transcriptional activator depending on its interactions with other transcription factors, histone
   6188..6212    -  protein_bind   attB2: mutant version of attB; recombination site for the Gateway® BP reaction BP Clonase™
   6218..6248    -  misc_feature   MCS (fragment): pBluescript multiple cloning site
   6350..6812    +  misc_feature   IRES: internal ribosome entry site (IRES) of the encephalomyocarditis virus (EMCV)
   6824..6842    +  intron         CMV intron (fragment): modified intron A from human cytomegalovirus
   6862..7350    +  CDS            Thy1.1: mouse GPI-anchored cell surface glycoprotein of the immunoglobulin superfamily This allele of Thy1 is also known as CD90.1.
   7406..305     +  LTR            3' LTR (across the origin): 3' long terminal repeat from murine embryonic stem cell virus
