[The description below was written by a language model from this plasmid's Addgene catalogue record and pLannotate feature annotations shown in this document.]
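Description:
MSCV-FoxP3-A372S-IRES-Thy1.1 is a 7.6 kb gammaretroviral (murine stem cell virus) vector built on the pMSCV-IRES-Thy1.1 backbone for expressing a point mutant of mouse FoxP3 in mammalian cells. In bacteria it is maintained as a high-copy plasmid through a ColE1/pUC-type origin and selected with ampicillin via the β-lactamase gene. The remaining bacterial annotations (short lac, rop, bom, lacZα and tetracycline-resistance fragments) are backbone remnants rather than functional parts.

The retroviral cassette is bounded by MESV-derived 5' and 3' long terminal repeats. The 5' LTR serves as the promoter for the transcript, and the adjacent Ψ packaging signal with a truncated, start-codon-less gag segment allows the RNA to be packaged into viral particles when gag, pol and env are supplied in trans by packaging cells. Downstream sits full-length mouse Foxp3 carrying the A372S substitution. It is preceded by a short HA epitope sequence, which matches the depositor's note that the protein is HA tagged and places the tag at the N-terminus. Foxp3 encodes the transcriptional regulator central to regulatory T-cell development and suppressive function. A leftover attB2 site and polylinker fragment follow the coding region. An EMCV IRES then drives cap-independent translation of Thy1.1 (CD90.1), a GPI-anchored surface glycoprotein, from the same bicistronic message.

Because Thy1.1 and FoxP3 are co-expressed, cells that received the construct can be identified or sorted by surface antibody staining. The record states the purpose only as mammalian expression of FoxP3 A372S and does not describe the functional effect of the mutation.
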