Addgene plasmid #229618: MSCV-FoxP3-A372S-IRES-Thy1.1
Purpose: Mammalian expression of full length mouse FoxP3 (A372S)
Depositing lab: Sun Hur. Depositing organization: Boston Children's Hospital.
Backbone
  Vector backbone: pMSCV-IRES-Thy1.1
  Vector type: Mammalian Expression
Growth in bacteria
  Bacterial resistance: Ampicillin, 100 μg/mL
  Growth temperature: 37°C
  Growth strain: DH5alpha
  Copy number: High Copy
Gene/Insert
  Gene/Insert name: full length FoxP3, carrying single point mutation A372S
  Species: M. musculus (mouse)
  Mutation: A372S
  Entrez Gene: Foxp3 (a.k.a. JM2, scurfin, sf)
  Cloning method: Other
Terms and licenses: Academic/Nonprofit Terms; Industry Terms: Not Available to Industry
Depositor comments: HA tagged
How to cite: MSCV-FoxP3-A372S-IRES-Thy1.1 was a gift from Sun Hur (Addgene plasmid # 229618 ; http://n2t.net/addgene:229618 ; RRID:Addgene_229618)
